>Addgene plasmid #82995 | pDONR223_RNH1_WT_V5 | addgene full sequence | sequence record 162929 | Addgene NGS result
CCCTGGAGAAGGACAAGCCATCCCTGAGGGTCATCTCCTGCCCAACTTTCTTGTACAAAGTTGGCATTAT
AAGAAAGCATTGCTTATCAATTTGTTGCAACGAACAGGTCACTATCAGTCAAAATAAAATCATTATTTGC
CATCCAGCTGATATCCCCTATAGTGAGTCGTATTACATGGTCATAGCTGTTTCCTGGCAGCTCTGGCCCG
TGTCTCAAAATCTCTGATGTTACATTGCACAAGATAAAAATATATCATCATGCCTCCTCTAGACCAGCCA
GGACAGAAATGCCTCGACTTCGCTGCTACCCAAGGTTGCCGGGTGACGCACACCGTGGAAACGGATGAAG
GCACGAACCCAGTGGACATAAGCCTGTTCGGTTCGTAAGCTGTAATGCAAGTAGCGTATGCGCTCACGCA
ACTGGTCCAGAACCTTGACCGAACGCAGCGGTGGTAACGGCGCAGTGGCGGTTTTCATGGCTTGTTATGA
CTGTTTTTTTGGGGTACAGTCTATGCCTCGGGCATCCAAGCAGCAAGCGCGTTACGCCGTGGGTCGATGT
TTGATGTTATGGAGCAGCAACGATGTTACGCAGCAGGGCAGTCGCCCTAAAACAAAGTTAAACATTATGA
GGGAAGCGGTGATCGCCGAAGTATCGACTCAACTATCAGAGGTAGTTGGCGTCATCGAGCGCCATCTCGA
ACCGACGTTGCTGGCCGTACATTTGTACGGCTCCGCAGTGGATGGCGGCCTGAAGCCACACAGTGATATT
GATTTGCTGGTTACGGTGACCGTAAGGCTTGATGAAACAACGCGGCGAGCTTTGATCAACGACCTTTTGG
AAACTTCGGCTTCCCCTGGAGAGAGCGAGATTCTCCGCGCTGTAGAAGTCACCATTGTTGTGCACGACGA
CATCATTCCGTGGCGTTATCCAGCTAAGCGCGAACTGCAATTTGGAGAATGGCAGCGCAATGACATTCTT
GCAGGTATCTTCGAGCCAGCCACGATCGACATTGATCTGGCTATCTTGCTGACAAAAGCAAGAGAACATA
GCGTTGCCTTGGTAGGTCCAGCGGCGGAGGAACTCTTTGATCCGGTTCCTGAACAGGATCTATTTGAGGC
GCTAAATGAAACCTTAACGCTATGGAACTCGCCGCCCGACTGGGCTGGCGATGAGCGAAATGTAGTGCTT
ACGTTGTCCCGCATTTGGTACAGCGCAGTAACCGGCAAAATCGCGCCGAAGGATGTCGCTGCCGACTGGG
CAATGGAGCGCCTGCCGGCCCAGTATCAGCCCGTCATACTTGAAGCTAGACAGGCTTATCTTGGACAAGA
AGAAGATCGCTTGGCCTCGCGCGCAGATCAGTTGGAAGAATTTGTCCACTACGTGAAAGGCGAGATCACC
AAGGTAGTCGGCAAATAACCCTCGAGCCACCCATGACCAAAATCCCTTAACGTGAGTTACGCGTCGTTCC
ACTGAGCGTCAGACCCCGTAGAAAAGATCAAAGGATCTTCTTGAGATCCTTTTTTTCTGCGCGTAATCTG
CTGCTTGCAAACAAAAAAACCACCGCTACCAGCGGTGGTTTGTTTGCCGGATCAAGAGCTACCAACTCTT
TTTCCGAAGGTAACTGGCTTCAGCAGAGCGCAGATACCAAATACTGTTCTTCTAGTGTAGCCGTAGTTAG
GCCACCACTTCAAGAACTCTGTAGCACCGCCTACATACCTCGCTCTGCTAATCCTGTTACCAGTGGCTGC
TGCCAGTGGCGATAAGTCGTGTCTTACCGGGTTGGACTCAAGACGATAGTTACCGGATAAGGCGCAGCGG
TCGGGCTGAACGGGGGGTTCGTGCACACAGCCCAGCTTGGAGCGAACGACCTACACCGAACTGAGATACC
TACAGCGTGAGCTATGAGAAAGCGCCACGCTTCCCGAAGGGAGAAAGGCGGACAGGTATCCGGTAAGCGG
CAGGGTCGGAACAGGAGAGCGCACGAGGGAGCTTCCAGGGGGAAACGCCTGGTATCTTTATAGTCCTGTC
GGGTTTCGCCACCTCTGACTTGAGCGTCGATTTTTGTGATGCTCGTCAGGGGGGCGGAGCCTATGGAAAA
ACGCCAGCAACGCGGCCTTTTTACGGTTCCTGGCCTTTTGCTGGCCTTTTGCTCACATGTTCTTTCCTGC
GTTATCCCCTGATTCTGTGGATAACCGTATTACCGCCTTTGAGTGAGCTGATACCGCTCGCCGCAGCCGA
ACGACCGAGCGCAGCGAGTCAGTGAGCGAGGAAGCGGAAGAGCGCCCAATACGCAAACCGCCTCTCCCCG
CGCGTTGGCCGATTCATTAATGCAGCTGGCACGACAGGTTTCCCGACTGGAAAGCGGGCAGTGAGCGCAA
CGCAATTAATACGCGTACCGCTAGCCAGGAAGAGTTTGTAGAAACGCAAAAAGGCCATCCGTCAGGATGG
CCTTCTGCTTAGTTTGATGCCTGGCAGTTTATGGCGGGCGTCCTGCCCGCCACCCTCCGGGCCGTTGCTT
CACAACGTTCAAATCCGCTCCCGGCGGATTTGTCCTACTCAGGAGAGCGTTCACCGACAAACAACAGATA
AAACGAAAGGCCCAGTCTTCCGACTGAGCCTTTCGTTTTATTTGATGCCTGGCAGTTCCCTACTCTCGCG
TTAACGCTAGCATGGATGTTTTCCCAGTCACGACGTTGTAAAACGACGGCCAGTCTTAAGCTCGGGCCCC
AAATAATGATTTTATTTTGACTGATAGTGACCTGTTCGTTGCAACAAATTGATGAGCAATGCTTTTTTAT
AATGCCAACTTTGTACAAAAAAGTTGGCATGAGCCTGGACATCCAGAGCCTGGACATCCAGTGTGAGGAG
CTGAGCGACGCTAGATGGGCCGAGCTCCTCCCTCTGCTCCAGCAGTGCCAAGTGGTCAGGCTGGACGACT
GTGGCCTCACGGAAGCACGGTGCAAGGACATCAGCTCTGCACTTCGAGTCAACCCTGCACTGGCAGAGCT
CAACCTGCGCAGCAACGAGCTGGGCGATGTCGGCGTGCATTGCGTGCTCCAGGGCCTGCAGACCCCCTCC
TGCAAGATCCAGAAGCTGAGCCTCCAGAACTGCTGCCTGACGGGGGCCGGCTGCGGGGTCCTGTCCAGCA
CACTACGCACCCTGCCCACCCTGCAGGAGCTGCACCTCAGCGACAACCTCTTGGGGGATGCGGGCCTGCA
GCTGCTCTGCGAAGGACTCCTGGACCCCCAGTGCCGCCTGGAAAAGCTGCAGCTGGAGTATTGCAGCCTC
TCGGCTGCCAGCTGCGAGCCCCTGGCCTCCGTGCTCAGGGCCAAGCCGGACTTCAAGGAGCTCACGGTTA
GCAACAACGACATCAATGAGGCTGGCGTTCATGTGCTATGCCAGGGCCTGAAGGACTCCCCCTGCCAGCT
GGAGGCGCTCAAGCTGGAGAGCTGCGGTGTGACATCAGACAACTGCCGGGACCTGTGCGGCATTGTGGCC
TCCAAGGCCTCGCTGCGGGAGCTGGCCCTGGGCAGCAACAAGCTGGGTGATGTGGGCATGGCGGAGCTGT
GCCCAGGGCTGCTCCACCCCAGCTCCAGGCTCAGGACCCTGTGGATCTGGGAGTGTGGCATCACTGCCAA
GGGCTGCGGGGATCTGTGCCGTGTCCTCAGGGCCAAGGAGAGCCTGAAGGAGCTCAGCCTGGCCGGCAAC
GAGCTGGGGGATGAGGGTGCCCGACTGTTGTGTGAGACCCTGCTGGAACCTGGCTGCCAGCTGGAGTCGT
TGTGGGTGAAGTCCTGCAGCTTCACAGCCGCCTGCTGCTCCCACTTCAGCTCAGTGCTGGCCCAGAACAG
GTTTCTCCTGGAGCTACAGATAAGCAACAACAGGCTGGAGGATGCGGGCGTGCGGGAGCTGTGCCAGGGC
CTGGGCCAGCCTGGCTCTGTGCTGCGGGTGCTCTGGTTGGCCGACTGCGATGTGAGTGACAGCAGCTGCA
GCAGCCTCGCCGCAACCCTGTTGGCCAACCACAGCCTGCGTGAGCTGGACCTCAGCAACAACTGCCTGGG
GGACGCGGGCATCCTGCAGCTGGTGGAGAGCGTCCGGCAGCCGGGCTGCCTCCTGGAGCAGCTGGTCCTG
TACGACATTTACTGGTCTGAGGAGATGGAGGACCGGCTGCAGG
Features (pLannotate 1.2.2; 12 found; start..end, strand, type, name):
     41..139     -  protein_bind   attL2: mutant version of attL; recombination site for the Gateway® LR reaction LR Clonase™
    157..175     -  promoter       T7 promoter: promoter for bacteriophage T7 RNA polymerase
    365..388     +  promoter       Pc promoter (fragment): intI1 (promoter lies within the coding sequence); class 1 integron promoter
    564..620     +  CDS            GmR (fragment): gentamycin acetyltransferase; aacC1; confers resistance to gentamycin
    627..1418    +  CDS            SmR: aminoglycoside adenylyltransferase (Murphy, 1985); aadA; confers resistance to spectinomycin and streptomycin
   1511..2099    +  rep_origin     ori: high-copy-number ColE1/pMB1/pBR322/pUC origin of replication
   2282..2374    +  CDS            lacI (fragment): lac repressor; lacI; The lac repressor binds to the lac operator to inhibit transcription in E. coli. This inhibition can be relieved by adding lactose or isopropyl-β-D-thiogalactopyranoside (IPTG).
   2429..2456    -  terminator     rrnB T2 terminator: transcription terminator T2 from the E. coli rrnB gene
   2588..2631    +  terminator     rrnB T1 terminator: Escherichia coli rrnB; transcription terminator T1 from the E. coli rrnB gene
   2678..2714    -  CDS            lacZα (fragment): LacZα fragment of β-galactosidase; lacZ fragment
   2731..2826    +  protein_bind   attL3: mutant version of attL; recombination site for the Gateway® LR reaction LR Clonase™
   2829..38      +  CDS            RNH1 (across the origin): RINI_HUMAN - Also known as PRI, RNH. Experimental evidence at protein level: Swiss-Prot protein existence level 1. Ribonuclease inhibitor which inhibits RNASE1, RNASE2 and ANG. May play a role in redox homeostasis. From Homo sapiens (Human).
