[The description below was written by a language model from this plasmid's Addgene catalogue record and pLannotate feature annotations shown in this document.]
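Description:
pDONR223_RNH1_WT_V5 is a Gateway entry clone built on the Invitrogen pDONR223 backbone and carrying the human RNH1 open reading frame, which encodes the ribonuclease inhibitor that blocks RNASE1, RNASE2 and angiogenin. The 4,173 nt plasmid is propagated in E. coli from a high-copy ColE1/pUC-type origin and selected with spectinomycin through the aadA (SmR) aminoglycoside adenylyltransferase gene. That gene sits downstream of a class 1 integron Pc promoter fragment and a short remnant of a gentamicin resistance gene. Small lacI and lacZα fragments are also annotated as backbone remnants, and rrnB T1 and T2 terminators lie upstream of the cloning site, where they insulate the insert from read-through transcription.

The RNH1 coding sequence spans the numbering origin of the circular record and is flanked by two attL-type recombination sites, one annotated as attL2 and the other called attL3 by the annotation software. These sites allow LR Clonase-mediated transfer of the ORF into Gateway destination vectors. The entry clone has no promoter for expressing the insert; the only nearby promoter is a T7 promoter just outside the attL2 site and oriented toward the insert in antisense. The depositor notes an "open" configuration with no stop codon after the insert, so the ORF can be fused in frame to a C-terminal tag supplied by the destination vector. The "V5" in the name presumably refers to such a tag, as no V5 feature is annotated here. Although the name says WT, the catalogue lists an R188H change relative to the reference, a discrepancy the record does not explain. The clone belongs to the Target Accelerator Plasmid Collection and serves as an overexpression control in gene expression analyses of lung cancer somatic variants.
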