Addgene plasmid #82995: pDONR223_RNH1_WT_V5
Purpose: Gateway Donor vector containing RNH1, used as an over expression control for gene expression analysis. Part of the Target Accelerator Plasmid Collection.
Depositing lab: Jesse Boehm & Matthew Meyerson & David Root. Depositing organization: Broad Institute. Publication: High-throughput Phenotyping of Lung Cancer Somatic Mutations. Berger AH, Brooks AN, Wu X, Shrestha Y, Chouinard C, Piccioni F, Bagul M, Kamburov A, Imielinski M, Hogstrom L, Zhu C, Yang X, Pantel S, Sakai R, Watson J, Kaplan N, Campbell JD, Singh S, Root DE, Narayan R, Natoli T, Lahr DL, Tirosh I, Tamayo P, Getz G, Wong B, Doench J, Subramanian A, Golub TR, Meyerson M, Boehm JS. Cancer Cell. 2016 Aug 8;30(2):214-28. doi: 10.1016/j.ccell.2016.06.022. Epub 2016 Jul 28. PubMed 27478040.
Backbone
  Vector backbone: pDONR223
  Backbone manufacturer: Invitrogen
  Vector type: Gateway Entry vector
Growth in bacteria
  Bacterial resistance: Spectinomycin, 50 μg/mL
  Growth temperature: 37°C
  Growth strain: DH5alpha
  Copy number: High Copy
Gene/Insert
  Gene/Insert name: RNH1 (alt name: NM_002939)
  Species: H. sapiens (human)
  Mutation: R188H
  Entrez Gene: RNH1 (a.k.a. IIAE12, RAI, RNH)
  Promoter: None
  Cloning method: Gateway Cloning
  Sequencing primers: 5′ M13pUC-fwd; 3′ M13-Rev
Terms and licenses: Academic/Nonprofit Terms; Industry Terms: Not Available to Industry
Depositor comments: Open state: NO stop codon immediately follows insert
How to cite: pDONR223_RNH1_WT_V5 was a gift from Jesse Boehm & Matthew Meyerson & David Root (Addgene plasmid # 82995 ; http://n2t.net/addgene:82995 ; RRID:Addgene_82995)
