>Addgene plasmid #82995 | pDONR223_RNH1_WT_V5 | depositor partial sequence | sequence record 157721 | Insert sequence
ATGAGCCTGGACATCCAGAGCCTGGACATCCAGTGTGAGGAGCTGAGCGACGCTAGATGGGCCGAGCTCC
TCCCTCTGCTCCAGCAGTGCCAAGTGGTCAGGCTGGACGACTGTGGCCTCACGGAAGCACGGTGCAAGGA
CATCAGCTCTGCACTTCGAGTCAACCCTGCACTGGCAGAGCTCAACCTGCGCAGCAACGAGCTGGGCGAT
GTCGGCGTGCATTGCGTGCTCCAGGGCCTGCAGACCCCCTCCTGCAAGATCCAGAAGCTGAGCCTCCAGA
ACTGCTGCCTGACGGGGGCCGGCTGCGGGGTCCTGTCCAGCACACTACGCACCCTGCCCACCCTGCAGGA
GCTGCACCTCAGCGACAACCTCTTGGGGGATGCGGGCCTGCAGCTGCTCTGCGAAGGACTCCTGGACCCC
CAGTGCCGCCTGGAAAAGCTGCAGCTGGAGTATTGCAGCCTCTCGGCTGCCAGCTGCGAGCCCCTGGCCT
CCGTGCTCAGGGCCAAGCCGGACTTCAAGGAGCTCACGGTTAGCAACAACGACATCAATGAGGCTGGCGT
TCATGTGCTATGCCAGGGCCTGAAGGACTCCCCCTGCCAGCTGGAGGCGCTCAAGCTGGAGAGCTGCGGT
GTGACATCAGACAACTGCCGGGACCTGTGCGGCATTGTGGCCTCCAAGGCCTCGCTGCGGGAGCTGGCCC
TGGGCAGCAACAAGCTGGGTGATGTGGGCATGGCGGAGCTGTGCCCAGGGCTGCTCCACCCCAGCTCCAG
GCTCAGGACCCTGTGGATCTGGGAGTGTGGCATCACTGCCAAGGGCTGCGGGGATCTGTGCCGTGTCCTC
AGGGCCAAGGAGAGCCTGAAGGAGCTCAGCCTGGCCGGCAACGAGCTGGGGGATGAGGGTGCCCGACTGT
TGTGTGAGACCCTGCTGGAACCTGGCTGCCAGCTGGAGTCGTTGTGGGTGAAGTCCTGCAGCTTCACAGC
CGCCTGCTGCTCCCACTTCAGCTCAGTGCTGGCCCAGAACAGGTTTCTCCTGGAGCTACAGATAAGCAAC
AACAGGCTGGAGGATGCGGGCGTGCGGGAGCTGTGCCAGGGCCTGGGCCAGCCTGGCTCTGTGCTGCGGG
TGCTCTGGTTGGCCGACTGCGATGTGAGTGACAGCAGCTGCAGCAGCCTCGCCGCAACCCTGTTGGCCAA
CCACAGCCTGCGTGAGCTGGACCTCAGCAACAACTGCCTGGGGGACGCGGGCATCCTGCAGCTGGTGGAG
AGCGTCCGGCAGCCGGGCTGCCTCCTGGAGCAGCTGGTCCTGTACGACATTTACTGGTCTGAGGAGATGG
AGGACCGGCTGCAGGCCCTGGAGAAGGACAAGCCATCCCTGAGGGTCATCTCCTGA
